>Addgene plasmid #126145 | pBbE12a-RFP | addgene full sequence | sequence record 330507 | Addgene NGS Result
CCGAAAAGTGCCACCTGACGTCTTGATGGCTAGCTCAGTCCTAGGTACAATGCTAGCAGGTTTAATCGAA
TTCAAAAGATCTTTTAAGAAGGAGATATACATATGGCGAGTAGCGAAGACGTTATCAAAGAGTTCATGCG
TTTCAAAGTTCGTATGGAAGGTTCCGTTAACGGTCACGAGTTCGAAATCGAAGGTGAAGGTGAAGGTCGT
CCGTACGAAGGTACCCAGACCGCTAAACTGAAAGTTACCAAAGGTGGTCCGCTGCCGTTCGCTTGGGACA
TCCTGTCCCCGCAGTTCCAGTACGGTTCCAAAGCTTACGTTAAACACCCGGCTGACATCCCGGACTACCT
GAAACTGTCCTTCCCGGAAGGTTTCAAATGGGAACGTGTTATGAACTTCGAAGACGGTGGTGTTGTTACC
GTTACCCAGGACTCCTCCCTGCAAGACGGTGAGTTCATCTACAAAGTTAAACTGCGTGGTACCAACTTCC
CGTCCGACGGTCCGGTTATGCAGAAAAAAACCATGGGTTGGGAAGCTTCCACCGAACGTATGTACCCGGA
AGACGGTGCTCTGAAAGGTGAAATCAAAATGCGTCTGAAACTGAAAGACGGTGGTCACTACGACGCTGAA
GTTAAAACCACCTACATGGCTAAAAAACCGGTTCAGCTGCCGGGTGCTTACAAAACCGACATCAAACTGG
ACATCACCTCCCACAACGAAGACTACACCATCGTTGAACAGTACGAACGTGCTGAAGGTCGTCACTCCAC
CGGTGCTTAAGGATCCAAACTCGAGTAAGGATCTCCAGGCATCAAATAAAACGAAAGGCTCAGTCGAAAG
ACTGGGCCTTTCGTTTTATCTGTTGTTTGTCGGTGAACGCTCTCTACTAGAGTCACACTGGCTCACCTTC
GGGTGGGCCTTTCTGCGTTTATACCTAGGGCGTTCGGCTGCGGCGAGCGGTATCAGCTCACTCAAAGGCG
GTAATACGGTTATCCACAGAATCAGGGGATAACGCAGGAAAGAACATGTGAGCAAAAGGCCAGCAAAAGG
CCAGGAACCGTAAAAAGGCCGCGTTGCTGGCGTTTTTCCATAGGCTCCGCCCCCCTGACGAGCATCACAA
AAATCGACGCTCAAGTCAGAGGTGGCGAAACCCGACAGGACTATAAAGATACCAGGCGTTTCCCCCTGGA
AGCTCCCTCGTGCGCTCTCCTGTTCCGACCCTGCCGCTTACCGGATACCTGTCCGCCTTTCTCCCTTCGG
GAAGCGTGGCGCTTTCTCATAGCTCACGCTGTAGGTATCTCAGTTCGGTGTAGGTCGTTCGCTCCAAGCT
GGGCTGTGTGCACGAACCCCCCGTTCAGCCCGACCGCTGCGCCTTATCCGGTAACTATCGTCTTGAGTCC
AACCCGGTAAGACACGACTTATCGCCACTGGCAGCAGCCACTGGTAACAGGATTAGCAGAGCGAGGTATG
TAGGCGGTGCTACAGAGTTCTTGAAGTGGTGGCCTAACTACGGCTACACTAGAAGGACAGTATTTGGTAT
CTGCGCTCTGCTGAAGCCAGTTACCTTCGGAAAAAGAGTTGGTAGCTCTTGATCCGGCAAACAAACCACC
GCTGGTAGCGGTGGTTTTTTTGTTTGCAAGCAGCAGATTACGCGCAGAAAAAAAGGATCTCAAGAAGATC
CTTTGATCTTTTCTACGGGGTCTGACGCTCAGTGGAACGAAAACTCACGTTAAGGGATTTTGGTCATGAC
TAGTGCTTGGATTCTCACCAATAAAAAACGCCCGGCGGCAACCGAGCGTTCTGAACAAATCCAGATGGAG
TTCTGAGGTCATTACTGGATCTATCAACAGGAGTCCAAGCGAGCTCGTAAACTTGGTCTGACAGTTACCA
ATGCTTAATCAGTGAGGCACCTATCTCAGCGATCTGTCTATTTCGTTCATCCATAGTTGCCTGACTCCCC
GTCGTGTAGATAACTACGATACGGGAGGGCTTACCATCTGGCCCCAGTGCTGCAATGATACCGCGAGACC
CACGCTCACCGGCTCCAGATTTATCAGCAATAAACCAGCCAGCCGGAAGGGCCGAGCGCAGAAGTGGTCC
TGCAACTTTATCCGCCTCCATCCAGTCTATTAATTGTTGCCGGGAAGCTAGAGTAAGTAGTTCGCCAGTT
AATAGTTTGCGCAACGTTGTTGCCATTGCTACAGGCATCGTGGTGTCACGCTCGTCGTTTGGTATGGCTT
CATTCAGCTCCGGTTCCCAACGATCAAGGCGAGTTACATGATCCCCCATGTTGTGCAAAAAAGCGGTTAG
CTCCTTCGGTCCTCCGATCGTTGTCAGAAGTAAGTTGGCCGCAGTGTTATCACTCATGGTTATGGCAGCA
CTGCATAATTCTCTTACTGTCATGCCATCCGTAAGATGCTTTTCTGTGACTGGTGAGTACTCAACCAAGT
CATTCTGAGAATAGTGTATGCGGCGACCGAGTTGCTCTTGCCCGGCGTCAATACGGGATAATACCGCGCC
ACATAGCAGAACTTTAAAAGTGCTCATCATTGGAAAACGTTCTTCGGGGCGAAAACTCTCAAGGATCTTA
CCGCTGTTGAGATCCAGTTCGATGTAACCCACTCGTGCACCCAACTGATCTTCAGCATCTTTTACTTTCA
CCAGCGTTTCTGGGTGAGCAAAAACAGGAAGGCAAAATGCCGCAAAAAAGGGAATAAGGGCGACACGGAA
ATGTTGAATACTCATACTCTTCCTTTTTCAATATTATTGAAGCATTTATCAGGGTTATTGTCTCATGAGC
GGATACATATTTGAATGTATTTAGAAAAATAAACAAATAGGGGTTCCGCGCACATTTCC
Features (pLannotate 1.2.2; 8 found; start..end, strand, type, name):
     29..57      +  promoter       J23119 promoter (fragment): bacterial promoter (Registry of Standard Biological Parts BBa J23119)
    103..780     +  CDS            mRFP1: monomeric derivative of DsRed (Campbell et al., 2002)
    813..884     +  terminator     rrnB T1 terminator: transcription terminator T1 from the E. coli rrnB gene
    900..927     +  terminator     T7Te terminator: phage T7 early transcription terminator
   1085..1673    -  rep_origin     ori: high-copy-number ColE1/pMB1/pBR322/pUC origin of replication
   1761..1855    -  terminator     lambda t0 terminator: transcription terminator from phage lambda
   1885..2745    -  CDS            AmpR: β-lactamase; bla; confers resistance to ampicillin, carbenicillin, and related antibiotics
   2746..2850    -  promoter       AmpR promoter: bla
