[The description below was written by a language model from this plasmid's Addgene catalogue record and pLannotate feature annotations shown in this document.]
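Description:
pBbE12a-RFP is a small (about 2.9 kb) bacterial expression plasmid from the BglBrick-compatible pBb vector series, built for constitutive gene expression in Escherichia coli and used in synthetic biology. It replicates from a high-copy ColE1/pMB1-type origin and is selected with ampicillin through a β-lactamase gene driven by its native bla promoter. A lambda t0 terminator lies downstream of the resistance gene, between it and the origin, which helps insulate the two from read-through transcription.

The payload is a 678 bp synthetic RFP coding sequence, identified in the annotated sequence as mRFP1, the monomeric derivative of DsRed. According to the catalogue entry it is expressed from the J23151 promoter, a member of the Anderson family of constitutive sigma-70 promoters. The automated annotation labels this short element as a fragment of J23119, the related consensus promoter of the same family, which most likely reflects the close sequence similarity among these parts rather than a different promoter. No repressor or inducer-responsive element is annotated, consistent with constitutive expression. Transcription of the reporter is stopped by a tandem terminator made up of rrnB T1 followed by the phage T7 early terminator T7Te.

In this design the RFP serves both as a fluorescent readout of promoter and vector strength and as a placeholder that can be swapped for a gene of interest using BglBrick-style assembly; the depositor notes that this plasmid itself was built by In-Fusion cloning. The plasmid belongs to a set of characterised expression vectors associated with a tool for selecting and predicting suitable expression vectors in E. coli.
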