Addgene plasmid #126145: pBbE12a-RFP
Purpose: Constitutive expression vector for Escherichia coli. BglBrick compatible.
Depositing lab: Nigel Scrutton. Depositing organization: University of Manchester. Publication: SelProm: A Queryable and Predictive Expression Vector Selection Tool for Escherichia coli. Jervis AJ, Carbonell P, Taylor S, Sung R, Dunstan MS, Robinson CJ, Breitling R, Takano E, Scrutton NS. ACS Synth Biol. 2019 Mar 18. doi: 10.1021/acssynbio.8b00399. PubMed 30870592.
Backbone
  Vector backbone: pBb
  Backbone size w/o insert (bp): 2181
  Vector type: Bacterial Expression, Synthetic Biology
Growth in bacteria
  Bacterial resistance: Ampicillin, 100 μg/mL
  Growth temperature: 37°C
  Growth strain: DH5alpha
  Copy number: High Copy
Gene/Insert
  Gene/Insert name: RFP
  Species: Synthetic
  Insert size (bp): 678
  Promoter: J23151
  Cloning method: Unknown
  Sequencing primers: 5′ GTTATTGTCTCATGAGCGGATAC
Terms and licenses: Academic/Nonprofit Terms; Industry Terms: Not Available to Industry
Depositor comments: Cloning method was In-Fusion.
How to cite: pBbE12a-RFP was a gift from Nigel Scrutton (Addgene plasmid # 126145 ; http://n2t.net/addgene:126145 ; RRID:Addgene_126145)
